>Addgene plasmid #64809 | JW617 | depositor full sequence | sequence record 122702 | JW617 sequence 8327 bps
CGGTGCGGGCCTCTTCGCTATTACGCCAGATCCTTTTGTTGTTTCCGGGTGTACAATATGGACTTCCTCT
TTTCTGGCAACCAAACCCATACATCGGGATTCCTATAATACCTTCGTTGGTCTCCCTAACATGTAGGTGG
CGGAGGGGAGATATACAATAGAACAGATACCAGACAAGACATAATGGGCTAAACAAGACTACACCAATTA
CACTGCCTCATTGATGGTGGTACATAACGAACTAATACTGTAGCCCTAGACTTGATAGCCATCATCATAT
CGAAGTTTCACTACCCTTTTTCCATTTGCCATCTATTGAAGTAATAATAGGCGCATGCAACTTCTTTTCT
TTTTTTTTCTTTTCTCTCTCCCCCGTTGTTGTCTCACCATATCCGCAATGACAAAAAAAATGATGGAAGA
CACTAAAGGAAAAAATTAACGACAAAGACAGCACCAACAGATGTCGTTGTTCCAGAGCTGATGAGGGGTA
TCTCGAAGCACACGAAACTTTTTCCTTCCTTCATTCACGCACACTACTCTCTAATGAGCAACGGTATACG
GCCTTCCTTCCAGTTACTTGAATTTGAAATAAAAAAAGTTTGCTGTCTTGCTATCAAGTATAAATAGACC
TGCAATTATTAATCTTTTGTTTCCTCGTCATTGTTCTCGTTCCCTTTCTTCCTTGTTTCTTTTTCTGCAC
AATATTTCAAGCTATACCAAGCATACAATCAACTCCAAGCTTGAAGCAAGCCTCCTGAAAGATGAAGCTA
CTGTCTTCTATCGAACAAGCATGCGATATTTGCCGACTTAAAAAGCTCAAGTGCTCCAAAGAAAAACCGA
AGTGCGCCAAGTGTCTGAAGAACAACTGGGAGTGTCGCTACTCTCCCAAAACCAAAAGGTCTCCGCTGAC
TAGGGCACATCTGACAGAAGTGGAATCAAGGCTAGAAAGACTGGAACAGCTATTTCTACTGATTTTTCCT
CGAGAAGACCTTGACATGATTTTGAAAATGGATTCTTTACAGGATATAAAAGCATTGTTAACAGGATTAT
TTGTACAAGATAATGTGAATAAAGATGCCGTCACAGATAGATTGGCTTCAGTGGAGACTGATATGCCTCT
AACATTGAGACAGCATAGAATAAGTGCGACATCATCATCGGAAGAGAGTAGTAACAAAGGTCAAAGACAG
TTGACTGTATCGCCGGAATTTGTAATACGACTCACTATAGGGCGAGCCGCCATCATGGAGGAGCAGAAGC
TGATCTCAGAGGAGGACCTGCATATGGCCATGGAGGCCGAATTCGCCCTTATGATGCTTGCGGTGGAAGA
TGTGTTAAGCGAACTCGCCGGAGAAGAAAGGAACGAGAGAGGATTGCCACCTGGCTTCCGGTTTCACCCG
ACGGACGAAGAGCTCATTACCTTCTACTTAGCTTCCAAAATCTTCCATGGTGGTCTCTCCGGCATTCACA
TTTCCGAAGTTGATCTCAACCGCTGTGAACCTTGGGAGCTACCAGAAATGGCGAAGATGGGAGAGAGAGA
GTGGTACTTTTATAGTCTAAGGGACAGGAAATATCCGACAGGTTTGAGGACTAACAGAGCAACTACTGCT
GGATACTGGAAAGCTACCGGCAAAGATAAGGAAGTCTTCTCCGGCGGAGGAGGACAGCTTGTTGGGATGA
AGAAGACGTTGGTGTTCTACAAAGGTAGGGCTCCACGTGGCCTCAAGACTAAGTGGGTCATGCATGAGTA
TCGCCTCGAAAACGACCATTCACACCGCCACACGTGTAAGGAGGAATGGGTGATTTGCAGAGTGTTCAAT
AAAACAGGAGACAGAAAAAATGTTGGATTAATCCATAACCAAATCAGCTACCTTCATAACCATTCACTCT
CAACAACACATCATCATCATCATGAAGCCTTACCTTTGCTTATAGAACCTTCCAACAAAACCCTAACCAA
CTTCCCATCACTACTCTACGATGATCCACACCAAAACTACAATAATAACAACTTCCTTCATGGATCATCA
GGCCACAACATCGACGAGCTCAAAGCCTTAATCAACCCTGTCGTCTCTCAGCTCAACGGTATCATCTTTC
CTTCAGGGAACAACAACAACGACGAAGACGACTTCGACTTTAACCTCGGCGTGAAAACAGAGCAGTCTTC
GAACGGTAACGAAATTGACGTACGAGATTACTTGGAGAACCCTCTGTTTCAGGAAGCGAGTTATGGTCTG
TTGGGTTTTTCGTCTTCTCCTGGACCTCTTCACATGCTACTAGATTCTCCATGTCCTTTAGGATTCCAGC
TGTAGAAGGGCGAATTCCCGGGGATCCGTCGACCTGCAGCGGCCGCATAACTAGCATAACCCCTTGGGGC
CTCTAAACGGGTCTTGAGGGGTTTTTTGCGCGCTTGCAGCCAAGCTAATTCCGGGCGAATTTCTTATGAT
TTATGATTTTTATTATTAAATAAGTTATAAAAAAAATAAGTGTATACAAATTTTAAAGTGACTCTTAGGT
TTTAAAACGAAAATTCTTATTCTTGAGTAACTCTTTCCTGTAGGTCAGGTTGCTTTCTCAGGTATAGCAT
GAGGTCGCTCTTATTGACCACACCTCTACCGGCATGCAAGCTTGGCGTAATCATGGTCATAGCTGTTTCC
TGTGTGAAATTGTTATCCGCTCACAATTCCACACAACATACGAGCCGGAAGCATAAAGTGTAAAGCCTGG
GGTGCCTAATGAGTGAGGTAACTCACATTAATTGCGTTGCGCTCACTGCCCGCTTTCCAGTCGGGAAACC
TGTCGTGCCAGCTGCATTAATGAATCGGCCAACGCGCGGGGAGAGGCGGTTTGCGTATTGGGCGCTCTTC
CGCTTCCTCGCTCACTGACTCGCTGCGCTCGGTCGTTCGGCTGCGGCGAGCGGTATCAGCTCACTCAAAG
GCGGTAATACGGTTATCCACAGAATCAGGGGATAACGCAGGAAAGAACATGTGAGCAAAAGGCCAGCAAA
AGGCCAGGAACCGTAAAAAGGCCGCGTTGCTGGCGTTTTTCCATAGGCTCCGCCCCCCTGACGAGCATCA
CAAAAATCGACGCTCAAGTCAGAGGTGGCGAAACCCGACAGGACTATAAAGATACCAGGCGTTTCCCCCT
GGAAGCTCCCTCGTGCGCTCTCCTGTTCCGACCCTGCCGCTTACCGGATACCTGTCCGCCTTTCTCCCTT
CGGGAAGCGTGGCGCTTTCTCATAGCTCACGCTGTAGGTATCTCAGTTCGGTGTAGGTCGTTCGCTCCAA
GCTGGGCTGTGTGCACGAACCCCCCGTTCAGCCCGACCGCTGCGCCTTATCCGGTAACTATCGTCTTGAG
TCCAACCCGGTAAGACACGACTTATCGCCACTGGCAGCAGCCACTGGTAACAGGATTAGCAGAGCGAGGT
ATGTAGGCGGTGCTACAGAGTTCTTGAAGTGGTGGCCTAACTACGGCTACACTAGAAGGACAGTATTTGG
TATCTGCGCTCTGCTGAAGCCAGTTACCTTCGGAAAAAGAGTTGGTAGCTCTTGATCCGGCAAACAAACC
ACCGCTGGTAGCGGTGGTTTTTTTGTTTGCAAGCAGCAGATTACGCGCAGAAAAAAAGGATCTCAAGAAG
ATCCTTTGATCTTTTCTACGGGGTCTGACGCTCAGTGGAACGAAAACTCACGTTAAGGGATTTTGGTCAT
GAGATTATCAAAAAGGATCTTCACCTAGATCCTTTTAAATTAAAAATGAAGTTTTAAATCAATCTAAAGT
ATATATGAGTAACCTGAGGCTATGGCAGGGCCTGCCGCCCCGACGTTGGCTGCGAGCCCTGGGCCTTCAC
CCGAACTTGGGGGGTGGGGTGGGGAAAAGGAAGAAACGCGGGCGTATTGGCCCCAATGGGGTCTCGGTGG
GGTATCGACAGAGTGCCAGCCCTGGGACCGAACCCCGCGTTTATGAACAAACGACCCAACACCGTGCGTT
TTATTCTGTCTTTTTATTGCCGTCATAGCGCGGGTTCCTTCCGGTATTGTCTCCTTCCGTGTTTCAGTTA
GCCTCCCCCTAGGGTGGGCGAAGAACTCCAGCATGAGATCCCCGCGCTGGAGGATCATCCAGCCGGCGTC
CCGGAAAACGATTCCGAAGCCCAACCTTTCATAGAAGGCGGCGGTGGAATCGAAATCTCGTGATGGCAGG
TTGGGCGTCGCTTGGTCGGTTCATTTCGAACCCCAGAGTCCCGCTCAGAAGAACTCGTCAAGAAGGCGAT
AGAAGGCGATGCGCTGCGAATCGGGAGCGGCGATACCGTAAAGCACGAGGAAGCGGTCAGCCCATTCGCC
GCCAAGCTCTTCAGCAATATCACGGGTAGCCAACGCTATGTCCTGATAGCGGTCCGCCACACCCAGCCGG
CCACAGTCGATGAATCCAGAAAAGCGGCCATTTTCCACCATGATATTCGGCAAGCAGGCATCGTCATGGG
TCACGACGAGATCCTCGCCGTCGGGCATGCTCGCCTTGAGCCTGGCGAACAGTTCGGCTGGCGCGAGCCC
CTGATGCTCTTCGTCCAGATCATCCTGATCGACAAGACCGGCTTCCATCCGAGTACGTGCTCGCTCGATG
CGATGTTTCGCTTGGTGGTCGAATGGGCAGGTAGCCGGATCAAGCGTATGCAGCCGCCGCATTGCATCAG
CCATGATGGATACTTTCTCGGCAGGAGCAAGGTGAGATGACAGGAGATCCTGCCCCGGCACTTCGCCCAA
TAGCAGCCAGTCCCTTCCCGCTTCAGTGACAACGTCGAGCACAGCTGCGCAAGGAACGCCCGTCGTGGCC
AGCCACGATAGCCGCGCTGCCTCGTCTTGCAGTTCATTCAGGGCACCGGACAGGTCGGTCTTGACAAAAA
GAACCGGGCGCCCCTGCGCTGACAGCCGGAACACGGCGGCATCAGAGCAGCCGATTGTCTGTTGTGCCCA
GTCATAGCCGAATAGCCTCTCCACCCAAGCGGCCGGAGAACCTGCGTGCAATCCATCTTGTTCAATCATA
CTCTTCCTTTTTCAATATTATTGAAGCATTTATCAGGGTTATTGTCTCATGAGCGGATACATATTTGAAT
GTATTTAGAAAAATAAACAAATAGGGGTTCCGCGCACATTTCCCCGAAAAGTGCCACCTGAACGAAGCAT
CTGTGCTTCATTTTGTAGAACAAAAATGCAACGCGAGAGCGCTAATTTTTCAAACAAAGAATCTGAGCTG
CATTTTTACAGAACAGAAATGCAACGCGAAAGCGCTATTTTACCAACGAAGAATCTGTGCTTCATTTTTG
TAAAACAAAAATGCAACGCGAGAGCGCTAATTTTTCAAACAAAGAATCTGAGCTGCATTTTTACAGAACA
GAAATGCAACGCGAGAGCGCTATTTTACCAACAAAGAATCTATACTTCTTTTTTGTTCTACAAAAATGCA
TCCCGAGAGCGCTATTTTTCTAACAAAGCATCTTAGATTACTTTTTTTCTCCTTTGTGCGCTCTATAATG
CAGTCTCTTGATAACTTTTTGCACTGTAGGTCCGTTAAGGTTAGAAGAAGGCTACTTTGGTGTCTATTTT
CTCTTCCATAAAAAAAGCCTGACTCCACTTCCCGCGTTTACTGATTACTAGCGAAGCTGCGGGTGCATTT
TTTCAAGATAAAGGCATCCCCGATTATATTCTATACCGATGTGGATTGCGCATACTTTGTGAACAGAAAG
TGATAGCGTTGATGATTCTTCATTGGTCAGAAAATTATGAACGGTTTCTTCTATTTTGTCTCTATATACT
ACGTATAGGAAATGTTTACATTTTCGTATTGTTTTCGATTCACTCTATGAATAGTTCTTACTACAATTTT
TTTGTCTAAAGAGTAATACTAGAGATAAACATAAAAAATGTAGAGGTCGAGTTTAGATGCAAGTTCAAGG
AGCGAAAGGTGGATGGGTAGGTTATATAGGGATATAGCACAGAGATATATAGCAAAGAGATACTTTTGAG
CAATGTTTGTGGAAGCGGTATTCGCAATATTTTAGTAGCTCGTTACAGTCCGGTGCGTTTTTGGTTTTTT
GAAAGTGCGTCTTCAGAGCGCTTTTGGTTTTCAAAAGCGCTCTGAAGTTCCTATACTTTCTAGAGAATAG
GAACTTCGGAATAGGAACTTCAAAGCGTTTCCGAAAACGAGCGCTTCCGAAAATGCAACGCGAGCTGCGC
ACATACAGCTCACTGTTCACGTCGCACCTATATCTGCGTGTTGCCTGTATATATATATACATGAGAAGAA
CGGCATAGTGCGTGTTTATGCTTAAATGCGTACTTATATGCGTCTATTTATGTAGGATGAAAGGTAGTCT
AGTACCTCCTGTGATATTATCCCATTCCATGCGGGGTATCGTATGCTTCCTTCAGCACTACCCTTTAGCT
GTTCTATATGCTGCCACTCCTCAATTGGATTAGTCTCATCCTTCAATGCTATCATTTCCTTTGATATTGG
ATCATATTAAGAAACCATTATTATCATGACATTAACCTATAAAAATAGGCGTATCACGAGGCCCTTTCGT
CTCGCGCGTTTCGGTGATGACGGTGAAAACCTCTGACACATGCAGCTCCCGGAGACGGTCACAGCTTGTC
TGTAAGCGGATGCCGGGAGCAGACAAGCCCGTCAGGGCGCGTCAGCGGGTGTTGGCGGGTGTCGGGGCTG
GCTTAACTATGCGGCATCAGAGCAGATTGTACTGAGAGTGCACCATAGATCAACGACATTACTATATATA
TAATATAGGAAGCATTTAATAGAACAGCATCGTAATATATGTGTACTTTGCAGTTATGACGCCAGATGGC
AGTAGTGGAAGATATTCTTTATTGAAAAATAGCTTGTCACCTTACGTACAATCTTGATCCGGAGCTTTTC
TTTTTTTGCCGATTAAGAATTAATTCGGTCGAAAAAAGAAAAGGAGAGGGCCAAGAGGGAGGGCATTGGT
GACTATTGAGCACGTGAGTATACGTGATTAAGCACACAAAGGCAGCTTGGAGTATGTCTGTTATTAATTT
CACAGGTAGTTCTGGTCCATTGGTGAAAGTTTGCGGCTTGCAGAGCACAGAGGCCGCAGAATGTGCTCTA
GATTCCGATGCTGACTTGCTGGGTATTATATGTGTGCCCAATAGAAAGAGAACAATTGACCCGGTTATTG
CAAGGAAAATTTCAAGTCTTGTAAAAGCATATAAAAATAGTTCAGGCACTCCGAAATACTTGGTTGGCGT
GTTTCGTAATCAACCTAAGGAGGATGTTTTGGCTCTGGTCAATGATTACGGCATTGATATCGTCCAACTG
CATGGAGATGAGTCGTGGCAAGAATACCAAGAGTTCCTCGGTTTGCCAGTTATTAAAAGACTCGTATTTC
CAAAAGACTGCAACATACTACTCAGTGCAGCTTCACAGAAACCTCATTCGTTTATTCCCTTGTTTGATTC
AGAAGCAGGTGGGACAGGTGAACTTTTGGATTGGAACTCGATTTCTGACTGGGTTGGAAGGCAAGAGAGC
CCCGAAAGCTTACATTTTATGTTAGCTGGTGGACTGACGCCAGAAAATGTTGGTGATGCGCTTAGATTAA
ATGGCGTTATTGGTGTTGATGTAAGCGGAGGTGTGGAGACAAATGGTGTAAAAGACTCTAACAAAATAGC
AAATTTCGTCAAAAATGCTAAGAAATAGGTTATTACTGAGTAGTATTTATTTAAGTATTGTTTGTGCACT
TGCCGATCTATGCGGTGTGAAATACCGCACAGATGCGTAAGGAGAAAATACCGCATCAGGAAATTGTAAA
CGTTAATATTTTGTTAAAATTCGCGTTAAATTTTTGTTAAATCAGCTCATTTTTTAACCAATAGGCCGAA
ATCGGCAAAATCCCTTATAAATCAAAAGAATAGACCGAGATAGGGT
[37 nt withheld, positions 7957-7993]
AAAGAACGTGGACTCCAACGTCAAAGG
[49 nt withheld, positions 8021-8069]
T
[91 nt withheld, positions 8071-8161]
G
[124 nt withheld, positions 8163-8286]
CCATTCGCCATTCAGGCTGCGCAACTGTTGGGAAGGGCGAT
Features (pLannotate 1.2.2; 24 found; start..end, strand, type, name):
     30..734     +  promoter       ADH1 promoter: S. cerevisiae ADH1; promoter for alcohol dehydrogenase 1
    762..1202    +  CDS            GAL4 DNA binding domain: DNA binding domain of the GAL4 transcriptional activator; Saccharomyces cerevisiae GAL4 (truncated)
   1213..1231    +  promoter       T7 promoter: promoter for bacteriophage T7 RNA polymerase
   1311..2312    +  CDS            NAC031: NAC31_ARATH - Also known as CUC3, NAC368. Experimental evidence at protein level: Swiss-Prot protein existence level 1. Transcription activator. Involved in molecular mechanisms regulating shoot apical meristem (SAM) formation during embryogenesis and organ separation. Required for axillary meristem initiation and separation of the meristem from the main stem. May act as an inhibitor of cell division. From Arabidopsis thaliana (Mouse-ear cress).
   2361..2408    +  terminator     T7 terminator: transcription terminator for bacteriophage T7 RNA polymerase
   2435..2622    +  terminator     ADH1 terminator: S. cerevisiae ADH1; transcription terminator for the S. cerevisiae alcohol dehydrogenase 1 (ADH1) gene
   2670..2686    -  protein_bind   lac operator: The lac repressor binds to the lac operator to inhibit transcription in E. coli. This inhibition can be relieved by adding lactose or isopropyl-β-D-thiogalactopyranoside (IPTG). lac repressor encoded by lacI
   2694..2724    -  promoter       lac promoter: promoter for the E. coli lac operon
   2739..2760    -  protein_bind   CAP binding site: CAP binding activates transcription in the presence of cAMP. E. coli catabolite activator protein
   2773..2865    -  CDS            lacI (fragment): lac repressor; lacI; The lac repressor binds to the lac operator to inhibit transcription in E. coli. This inhibition can be relieved by adding lactose or isopropyl-β-D-thiogalactopyranoside (IPTG).
   3048..3636    -  rep_origin     ori: high-copy-number ColE1/pMB1/pBR322/pUC origin of replication
   3858..3874    +  polyA_signal   bGH poly(A) signal (fragment): bovine growth hormone polyadenylation signal
   3965..4012    -  polyA_signal   HSV TK poly(A) signal: herpes simplex virus thymidine kinase polyadenylation signal (Cole and Stacy, 1985)
   4071..4220    -  CDS            ble (fragment): BLE_KLEPN - Experimental evidence at protein level: Swiss-Prot protein existence level 1. Binding protein with a strong affinity to the bleomycin family of antibiotics. Binds to CL990; an antimitotic-antibiotic compound. From Klebsiella pneumoniae.
   4245..5039    -  CDS            NeoR/KanR: aminoglycoside phosphotransferase from Tn5; aph(3')-II (or nptII); confers resistance to neomycin, kanamycin, and G418 (Geneticin®)
   5040..5144    -  promoter       AmpR promoter: bla
   5171..6513    -  rep_origin     2μ ori: yeast 2μ plasmid origin of replication
   6581..6616    +  CDS            rop (fragment): Rop protein, which maintains plasmids at low copy number; rop
   6718..6767    +  misc_feature   bom (fragment): basis of mobility region from pBR322
   6906..7053    +  promoter       TRP1 promoter: S. cerevisiae TRP1
   7054..7728    +  CDS            TRP1: phosphoribosylanthranilate isomerase, required for tryptophan biosynthesis; S. cerevisiae TRP1; yeast auxotrophic marker
   7779..7830    +  misc_feature   bom (fragment): basis of mobility region from pBR322
   7831..8286    -  rep_origin     f1 ori (sequence partly withheld): f1 bacteriophage origin of replication; arrow indicates direction of (+) strand synthesis
   8290..29      -  CDS            lacZα (fragment) (across the origin): LacZα fragment of β-galactosidase; lacZ fragment
