[The description below was written by a language model from this plasmid's Addgene catalogue record and pLannotate feature annotations shown in this document.]
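Description:
JW617 is a yeast two-hybrid "bait" plasmid built on the pGBKT7 backbone for expressing the Arabidopsis thaliana NAC-domain transcription factor CUC3 (CUP SHAPED COTYLEDON3, also called NAC031/ANAC031) in Saccharomyces cerevisiae. It is an E. coli–yeast shuttle vector. A high-copy ColE1/pUC-type origin and a Tn5 aminoglycoside phosphotransferase gene (NeoR/KanR), driven by the bla promoter, allow propagation under kanamycin selection in bacteria. The 2μ origin supports episomal maintenance in yeast, and the TRP1 marker with its own promoter allows selection in tryptophan-auxotrophic strains. An f1 origin is also present, along with several small annotated fragments (lacZα, lacI, rop, bom, ble, poly(A) signals) that appear to be backbone remnants rather than functional parts.

The expression cassette uses the constitutive yeast ADH1 promoter to drive the GAL4 DNA-binding domain, followed in the same orientation by the CUC3 coding sequence and then the T7 and ADH1 terminators. The catalogue lists both the GAL4 DNA-binding domain and a Myc epitope as N-terminal tags supplied by the backbone; the Myc tag is not separately annotated in the feature table. A T7 promoter sits between the GAL4 domain and the insert, an arrangement that in this backbone permits in vitro transcription and translation of the tagged insert without the GAL4 portion.

The stated purpose is CUC3 expression in yeast. The DNA-binding-domain fusion is the format typically used to test protein–protein interactions with partners fused to an activation domain, consistent with the associated study of miRNA-regulated protein complexes in leaf development. Because CUC3 is annotated as a transcription activator, such a bait may itself activate reporters, though the record does not address this.
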