Addgene plasmid #64809: JW617
Purpose: CUC3 expression in yeast
Depositing lab: Detlef Weigel. Depositing organization: Max Planck Institute for Developmental Biology. Publication: Temporal control of leaf complexity by miRNA-regulated licensing of protein complexes. Rubio-Somoza I, Zhou CM, Confraria A, Martinho C, von Born P, Baena-Gonzalez E, Wang JW, Weigel D. Curr Biol. 2014 Nov 17;24(22):2714-9. doi: 10.1016/j.cub.2014.09.058. Epub 2014 Nov 6. PubMed 25448000.
Backbone
  Vector backbone: pGBKT7
Growth in bacteria
  Bacterial resistance: Kanamycin, 50 μg/mL
  Growth temperature: 37°C
  Growth strain: DH5alpha
  Copy number: Unknown
Gene/Insert
  Gene/Insert name: CUC3
  Species: A. thaliana (mustard weed)
  Entrez Gene: CUC3 (a.k.a. AT1G76420, ANAC031, Arabidopsis NAC domain containing protein 31, CUP SHAPED COTYLEDON3, F15M4.8, NAC368)
  Tag / fusion protein: GAL4 DNA binding domain (N terminal on backbone); Myc (N terminal on backbone)
Terms and licenses: Academic/Nonprofit Terms; Industry Terms: Not Available to Industry
How to cite: JW617 was a gift from Detlef Weigel (Addgene plasmid # 64809 ; http://n2t.net/addgene:64809 ; RRID:Addgene_64809)
