>Addgene plasmid #64809 | JW617 | addgene partial sequence | sequence record 122700 | yADH1-F 5'-ATACGGCCTTCCTTCCAGTT-3'
AAAGTTTGCTGTCTTGCTATCAAGTATAAATAGACCTGCAATTATTAATCTTTTGTTTCCTCGTCATTGT
TCTCGTTCCCTTTCTTCCTTGTTTCTTTTTCTGCACAATATTTCAAGCTATACCAAGCATACAATCAACT
CCAAGCTTGAAGCAAGCCTCCTGAAAGATGAAGCTACTGTCTTCTATCGAACAAGCATGCGATATTTGCC
GACTTAAAAAGCTCAAGTGCTCCAAAGAAAAACCGAAGTGCGCCAAGTGTCTGAAGAACAACTGGGAGTG
TCGCTACTCTCCCAAAACCAAAAGGTCTCCGCTGACTAGGGCACATCTGACAGAAGTGGAATCAAGGCTA
GAAAGACTGGAACAGCTATTTCTACTGATTTTTCCTCGAGAAGACCTTGACATGATTTTGAAAATGGATT
CTTTACAGGATATAAAAGCATTGTTAACAGGATTATTTGTACAAGATAATGTGAATAAAGATGCCGTCAC
AGATAGATTGGCTTCAGTGGAGACTGATATGCCTCTAACATTGAGACAGCATAGAATAAGTGCGACATCA
TCATCGGAAGAGAGTAGTAACAAAGGTCAAAGACAGTTGACTGTATCGCCGGAATTTGTAATACGACTCA
CTATAGGGCGAGCCGCCATCATGGAGGAGCAGAAGCTGATCTCAGAGGAGGACCTGCATATGGCCATGGA
GGCCGAATTCGCCCTTATGATGCTTGCGGTGGAAGATGTGTTAAGCGAACTCGCCGGAGAAGAAAGGAAC
GAGAGAGGATTGCCACCTGGCTTCCGGTTTCACCCGACGGACGAAGAGCTCATTACCTTCTACTTAGCTT
CCAAAATCTTCCATGGTGGTCTCTCCGGCATTCACATTTCCGAAGTTGATCTCAACCGCTGTGAACCTTG
GGAGCTACCAGAAATGGCGAAGATGGGAGAGAGAGAGTGGTACTTTTATAGTCTAAGGGACAGGAAATAT
CCGACAGGTTTGAGGACTAACAGAGCAACTACTGCTGGATACTGGAAAGCTACCGGCAAAGATAAGGAAG
TCTTCTCCGGCGGAGGAG
