>Addgene plasmid #64809 | JW617 | addgene partial sequence | sequence record 122701 | pHybLex_rev 5'-GAGTCACTTTAAAATTTGTATACAC-3'
ACTTATTTAATAATAAAAATCATAAATCATAAGAAATTCGCCCGGAATTAGCTTGGCTGCAAGCGCGCAA
AAAACCCCTCAAGACCCGTTTAGAGGCCCCAAGGGGTTATGCTAGTTATGCGGCCGCTGCAGGTCGACGG
ATCCCCGGGAATTCGCCCTTCTACAGCTGGAATCCTAAAGGACATGGAGAATCTAGTAGCATGTGAAGAG
GTCCAGGAGAAGACGAAAAACCCAACAGACCATAACTCGCTTCCTGAAACAGAGGGTTCTCCAAGTAATC
TCGTACGTCAATTTCGTTACCGTTCGAAGACTGCTCTGTTTTCACGCCGAGGTTAAAGTCGAAGTCGTCT
TCGTCGTTGTTGTTGTTCCCTGAAGGAAAGATGATACCGTTGAGCTGAGAGACGACAGGGTTGATTAAGG
CTTTGAGCTCGTCGATGTTGTGGCCTGATGATCCATGAAGGAAGTTGTTATTATTGTAGTTTTGGTGTGG
ATCATCGTAGAGTAGTGATGGGAAGTTGGTTAGGGTTTTGTTGGAAGGTTCTATAAGCAAAGGTAAGGCT
TCATGATGATGATGATGTGTTGTTGAGAGTGAATGGTTATGAAGGTAGCTGATTTGGTTATGGATTAATC
CAACATTTTTTCTGTCTCCTGTTTTATTGAACACTCTGCAAATCACCCATTCCTCCTTACACGTGTGGCG
GTGTGAATGGTCGTTTTCGAGGCGATACTCATGCATGACCCACTTAGTCTTGAGGCCACGTGGAGCCCTA
CCTTTGTAGAACACCAACGTCTTCTTCATCCCAACAAGCTGTCCTCCTCCGCCGGAGAAGACTTCCTTAT
CTTTGCCGGTAGCTTTCCAGTATCCAGCAGTAGTTGCTCTGTTAGTCCTCAAACCTGTCGGATATTTCCT
GTCCCTTAGACTATAAA
